Addgene plasmid #87618: pcDNA3-Venus-173-N-ORAI1
Purpose: N-terminal Venus (YFP) fragment fused to full-length ORAI1; for BiFC.
Depositing lab: Jin Zhang. Publication: RefSOFI for Mapping Nanoscale Organization of Protein-Protein Interactions in Living Cells. Hertel F, Mo GC, Duwe S, Dedecker P, Zhang J. Cell Rep. 2016 Jan 12;14(2):390-400. doi: 10.1016/j.celrep.2015.12.036. Epub 2015 Dec 31. PubMed 26748717.
Backbone
  Vector backbone: pcDNA3
  Backbone manufacturer: Invitrogen
  Backbone size w/o insert (bp): 5500
  Total vector size (bp): 6972
  Vector type: Mammalian Expression
  Selectable markers: Neomycin (select with G418)
Growth in bacteria
  Bacterial resistance: Ampicillin, 100 μg/mL
  Growth temperature: 37°C
  Growth strain: DH5alpha
  Copy number: High Copy
Gene/Insert
  Gene/Insert name: Venus173-N-ORAI1 (alt name: ORAI1)
  Species: H. sapiens (human), Synthetic
  Insert size (bp): 1449
  Entrez Gene: ORAI1 (a.k.a. CRACM1, IMD9, ORAT1, TAM2, TMEM142A)
  Promoter: CMV
  Tag / fusion protein: 6xHis (N terminal on backbone); T7 tag (gene 10 leader) (N terminal on backbone); Xpress(TM) tag (N terminal on backbone)
  Cloning method: Restriction Enzyme; 5′ cloning site BamHI (not destroyed); 3′ cloning site EcoRI (not destroyed)
  Sequencing primers: 5′ T7 forward; 3′ BGH reverse
Resource information
  A portion of this plasmid was derived from a plasmid made by: ORAI1 cDNA provided by Dr. Paul Worley (Johns Hopkins)
Terms and licenses: Academic/Nonprofit Terms; Industry Terms: Not Available to Industry
How to cite: pcDNA3-Venus-173-N-ORAI1 was a gift from Jin Zhang (Addgene plasmid # 87618 ; http://n2t.net/addgene:87618 ; RRID:Addgene_87618)
