[The description below was written by a language model from this plasmid's Addgene catalogue record and pLannotate feature annotations shown in this document.]
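Description:
pcDNA3-Venus-173-N-ORAI1 is a mammalian expression plasmid of about 7 kb built on the Invitrogen pcDNA3 backbone, designed for bimolecular fluorescence complementation (BiFC). It is propagated in E. coli as a high-copy plasmid through a ColE1/pUC-type origin with ampicillin selection (AmpR under its own bla promoter). An SV40 early promoter–neo–SV40 poly(A) cassette allows G418 selection of stably transfected mammalian cells. An f1 origin is also present. The two annotated sequence records (a depositor sequence and a sequencing-derived one) differ by a single nucleotide in length and start at different positions on the circle, but they show the same set and order of features. Short hits to a ble fragment, a lacI fragment and an HIV-1 LTR fragment are brief similarity matches within backbone sequence rather than functional parts.

The expression unit is driven by the CMV immediate-early enhancer and promoter and terminated by the bGH polyadenylation signal. The open reading frame begins with backbone-encoded N-terminal tags: 6xHis (annotated as a capTEV fragment), the T7 gene 10 leader and the Xpress epitope with its enterokinase site. These are followed by VN173, the non-fluorescent N-terminal fragment of Venus, then a short linker and full-length human ORAI1, the pore-forming subunit of the Ca2+ release-activated Ca2+ (CRAC) channel that is gated by STIM1. The insert was cloned between BamHI and EcoRI. T7 and SP6 promoters flank it, and the T7 and bGH regions serve as sequencing primer sites.

In use, the plasmid is co-expressed with a partner protein carrying the complementary C-terminal Venus fragment. Interaction with ORAI1 brings the two halves together and reconstitutes yellow fluorescence, reporting protein–protein interactions in living cells.
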