Features (pLannotate 1.2.2; 25 found; start..end, strand, type, name):
     36..80      -  misc_feature   bom (fragment): basis of mobility region from pBR322
    235..614     +  enhancer       CMV enhancer: human cytomegalovirus immediate early enhancer
    615..818     +  promoter       CMV promoter: human cytomegalovirus (CMV) immediate early promoter
    814..847     +  LTR            5' LTR (truncated) (fragment): truncated 5' long terminal repeat (LTR) from HIV-1
    863..881     +  promoter       T7 promoter: promoter for bacteriophage T7 RNA polymerase
    922..942     +  CDS            capTEV™ (fragment): composite tag for in vivo biotinylation, TEV protease cleavage, and 6xHis tagging
    943..975     +  CDS            T7 tag (gene 10 leader): leader peptide from bacteriophage T7 gene 10 promotes efficient translation in E. coli
    979..1002    +  CDS            Xpress™ tag: Xpress™ epitope tag, including an enterokinase recognition and cleavage site
   1015..1531    +  CDS            VN173 (fragment): N-terminal fragment of mVenus for use in bimolecular fluorescence complementation (BiFC) (Kodama and Hu, 2010)
   1558..2460    +  CDS            ORAI1: CRCM1_HUMAN - Also known as CRACM1, TMEM142A. Experimental evidence at protein level: Swiss-Prot protein existence level 1. Ca(2+) release-activated Ca(2+) (CRAC) channel subunit which mediates Ca(2+) influx following depletion of intracellular Ca(2+) stores and channel activation by the Ca(2+) sensor, STIM1 (PubMed:16582901, PubMed:16645049, PubMed:16733527, PubMed:16766533, PubMed:16807233, PubMed:19249086, PubMed:23307288, PubMed:24351972, PubMed:24591628, PubMed:28219928, PubMed:20354224, PubMed:26956484). CRAC channels are the main pathway for Ca(2+) influx in T-cells and promote the immu
   2524..2542    -  promoter       SP6 promoter: promoter for bacteriophage SP6 RNA polymerase
   2568..2792    +  polyA_signal   bGH poly(A) signal: bovine growth hormone polyadenylation signal
   2796..2817    +  promoter       SV40 promoter (fragment): SV40 enhancer and early promoter
   2838..3266    +  rep_origin     f1 ori (sequence partly withheld): f1 bacteriophage origin of replication; arrow indicates direction of (+) strand synthesis
   3280..3610    +  promoter       SV40 promoter: SV40 enhancer and early promoter
   3677..4468    +  CDS            neo: KKA2_KLEPN - Also known as kan, nptII. Experimental evidence at protein level: Swiss-Prot protein existence level 1. Resistance to kanamycin, neomycin, paromomycin, ribostamycin, butirosin and gentamicin B. From Klebsiella pneumoniae.
   4492..4650    +  CDS            ble (fragment): BLE_KLEPN - Experimental evidence at protein level: Swiss-Prot protein existence level 1. Binding protein with a strong affinity to the bleomycin family of antibiotics. Binds to CL990; an antimitotic-antibiotic compound. From Klebsiella pneumoniae.
   4645..4766    +  polyA_signal   SV40 poly(A) signal: SV40 polyadenylation signal
   4839..4855    -  protein_bind   lac operator: The lac repressor binds to the lac operator to inhibit transcription in E. coli. This inhibition can be relieved by adding lactose or isopropyl-β-D-thiogalactopyranoside (IPTG). lac repressor encoded by lacI
   4863..4893    -  promoter       lac promoter: promoter for the E. coli lac operon
   4908..4929    -  protein_bind   CAP binding site: CAP binding activates transcription in the presence of cAMP. E. coli catabolite activator protein
   4942..5034    -  CDS            lacI (fragment): lac repressor; lacI; The lac repressor binds to the lac operator to inhibit transcription in E. coli. This inhibition can be relieved by adding lactose or isopropyl-β-D-thiogalactopyranoside (IPTG).
   5217..5805    -  rep_origin     ori: high-copy-number ColE1/pMB1/pBR322/pUC origin of replication
   5976..6836    -  CDS            AmpR: β-lactamase; bla; confers resistance to ampicillin, carbenicillin, and related antibiotics
   6837..6941    -  promoter       AmpR promoter: bla
>Addgene plasmid #87618 | pcDNA3-Venus-173-N-ORAI1 | depositor full sequence | sequence record 171022 | pcDNA3-Venus-173-N-ORAI1 sequence 6972 bps
GACGGATCGGGAGATCTCCCGATCCCCTATGGTCGACTCTCAGTACAATCTGCTCTGATGCCGCATAGTT
AAGCCAGTATCTGCTCCCTGCTTGTGTGTTGGAGGTCGCTGAGTAGTGCGCGAGCAAAATTTAAGCTACA
ACAAGGCAAGGCTTGACCGACAATTGCATGAAGAATCTGCTTAGGGTTAGGCGTTTTGCGCTGCTTCGCG
ATGTACGGGCCAGATATACGCGTTGACATTGATTATTGACTAGTTATTAATAGTAATCAATTACGGGGTC
ATTAGTTCATAGCCCATATATGGAGTTCCGCGTTACATAACTTACGGTAAATGGCCCGCCTGGCTGACCG
CCCAACGACCCCCGCCCATTGACGTCAATAATGACGTATGTTCCCATAGTAACGCCAATAGGGACTTTCC
ATTGACGTCAATGGGTGGACTATTTACGGTAAACTGCCCACTTGGCAGTACATCAAGTGTATCATATGCC
AAGTACGCCCCCTATTGACGTCAATGACGGTAAATGGCCCGCCTGGCATTATGCCCAGTACATGACCTTA
TGGGACTTTCCTACTTGGCAGTACATCTACGTATTAGTCATCGCTATTACCATGGTGATGCGGTTTTGGC
AGTACATCAATGGGCGTGGATAGCGGTTTGACTCACGGGGATTTCCAAGTCTCCACCCCATTGACGTCAA
TGGGAGTTTGTTTTGGCACCAAAATCAACGGGACTTTCCAAAATGTCGTAACAACTCCGCCCCATTGACG
CAAATGGGCGGTAGGCGTGTACGGTGGGAGGTCTATATAAGCAGAGCTCTCTGGCTAACTAGAGAACCCA
CTGCTTACTGGCTTATCGAAATTAATACGACTCACTATAGGGAGACCCAAGCTTGCGGCCGCCACCATGG
TGCGGGGTTCTCATCATCATCATCATCATGGTATGGCTAGCATGACTGGTGGACAGCAAATGGGTCGGGA
TCTGTACGACGATGACGATAAGGATCCCGCCACCATGGTGAGCAAGGGCGAGGAGCTGTTCACCGGGGTG
GTGCCCATCCTGGTCGAGCTGGACGGCGACGTAAACGGCCACAAGTTCAGCGTGTCCGGCGAGGGCGAGG
GCGATGCCACCTACGGCAAGCTGACCCTGAAGCTGATCTGCACCACCGGCAAGCTGCCCGTGCCCTGGCC
CACCCTCGTGACCACCCTGGGCTACGGCCTGCAGTGCTTCGCCCGCTACCCCGACCACATGAAGCAGCAC
GACTTCTTCAAGTCCGCCATGCCCGAAGGCTACGTCCAGGAGCGCACCATCTTCTTCAAGGACGACGGCA
ACTACAAGACCCGCGCCGAGGTGAAGTTCGAGGGCGACACCCTGGTGAACCGCATCGAGCTGAAGGGCAT
CGACTTCAAGGAGGACGGCAACATCCTGGGGCACAAGCTGGAGTACAACTACAACAGCCACAACGTCTAT
ATCACCGCCGACAAGCAGAAGAACGGCATCAAGGCCAACTTCAAGATCCGCCACAACATCGGAGGTAGCG
GAGGTGGAAGTGGTACCATGCATCCGGAGCCCGCCCCGCCCCCGAGCCGTAGCAGTCCCGAGCTTCCCCC
AAGCGGCGGCAGCACCACCAGCGGCAGCCGCCGGAGCCGCCGCCGCAGCGGGGACGGGGAGCCCCCGGGG
GCCCCGCCACCGCCGCCGTCCGCCGTCACCTACCCGGACTGGATCGGCCAGAGTTACTCCGAGGTGATGA
GCCTCAACGAGCACTCCATGCAGGCGCTGTCCTGGCGCAAGCTCTACTTGAGCCGCGCCAAGCTTAAAGC
CTCCAGCCGGACCTCGGCTCTGCTCTCCGGCTTCGCCATGGTGGCAATGGTGGAGGTGCAGCTGGACGCT
GACCACGACTACCCACCGGGGCTGCTCATCGCCTTCAGTGCCTGCACCACAGTGCTGGTGGCTGTGCACC
TGTTTGCGCTCATGATCAGCACCTGCATCCTGCCCAACATCGAGGCGGTGAGCAACGTACACAATCTCAA
CTCGGTCAAGGAGTCCCCCCATGAGCGCATGCACCGCCACATCGAGCTGGCCTGGGCCTTCTCCACCGTC
ATTGGCACGCTGCTCTTCCTAGCTGAGGTGGTGCTGCTCTGCTGGGTCAAGTTCTTGCCCCTCAAGAAGC
AGCCAGGCCAGCCAAGGCCCACCAGCAAGCCCCCCGCCAGTGGCGCAGCAGCCAACGTCAGCACCAGCGG
CATCACCCCGGGCCAGGCAGCTGCCATCGCCTCGACCACCATCATGGTGCCCTTCGGCCTGATCTTTATC
GTCTTCGCCGTCCACTTCTACCGCTCACTGGTTAGCCATAAGACCGACCGACAGTTCCAGGAGCTCAACG
AGCTGGCGGAGTTTGCCCGCTTACAGGACCAGCTGGACCACAGAGGGGACCACCCCCTGACGCCCGGCAG
CCACTATGCCTAAGAATTCTGCAGATATCCATCACACTGGCGGCCGCTCGAGCATGCATCTAGAGGGCCC
TATTCTATAGTGTCACCTAAATGCTAGAGCTCGCTGATCAGCCTCGACTGTGCCTTCTAGTTGCCAGCCA
TCTGTTGTTTGCCCCTCCCCCGTGCCTTCCTTGACCCTGGAAGGTGCCACTCCCACTGTCCTTTCCTAAT
AAAATGAGGAAATTGCATCGCATTGTCTGAGTAGGTGTCATTCTATTCTGGGGGGTGGGGTGGGGCAGGA
CAGCAAGGGGGAGGATTGGGAAGACAATAGCAGGCATGCTGGGGATGCGGTGGGCTCTATGGCTTCTGAG
GCGGAAAGAACCAGCTGGGGCTCTAGGGGGTATCCCC
[124 nt withheld, positions 2838-2961]
C
[32 nt withheld, positions 2963-2994]
CA
[57 nt withheld, positions 2997-3053]
A
[49 nt withheld, positions 3055-3103]
CCTTTGACGTTGGAGTCCACGTTCTTT
[37 nt withheld, positions 3131-3167]
ACCCTATCTCGGTCTATTCTTTTGATTTATAAGGGATTTTGGGGATTTCGGCCTATTGGTTAAAAAATGA
GCTGATTTAACAAAAATTTAACGCGAATTAATTCTGTGGAATGTGTGTCAGTTAGGGTGTGGAAAGTCCC
CAGGCTCCCCAGGCAGGCAGAAGTATGCAAAGCATGCATCTCAATTAGTCAGCAACCAGGTGTGGAAAGT
CCCCAGGCTCCCCAGCAGGCAGAAGTATGCAAAGCATGCATCTCAATTAGTCAGCAACCATAGTCCCGCC
CCTAACTCCGCCCATCCCGCCCCTAACTCCGCCCAGTTCCGCCCATTCTCCGCCCCATGGCTGACTAATT
TTTTTTATTTATGCAGAGGCCGAGGCCGCCTCTGCCTCTGAGCTATTCCAGAAGTAGTGAGGAGGCTTTT
TTGGAGGCCTAGGCTTTTGCAAAAAGCTCCCGGGAGCTTGTATATCCATTTTCGGATCTGATCAAGAGAC
AGGATGAGGATCGTTTCGCATGATTGAACAAGATGGATTGCACGCAGGTTCTCCGGCCGCTTGGGTGGAG
AGGCTATTCGGCTATGACTGGGCACAACAGACAATCGGCTGCTCTGATGCCGCCGTGTTCCGGCTGTCAG
CGCAGGGGCGCCCGGTTCTTTTTGTCAAGACCGACCTGTCCGGTGCCCTGAATGAACTGCAGGACGAGGC
AGCGCGGCTATCGTGGCTGGCCACGACGGGCGTTCCTTGCGCAGCTGTGCTCGACGTTGTCACTGAAGCG
GGAAGGGACTGGCTGCTATTGGGCGAAGTGCCGGGGCAGGATCTCCTGTCATCTCACCTTGCTCCTGCCG
AGAAAGTATCCATCATGGCTGATGCAATGCGGCGGCTGCATACGCTTGATCCGGCTACCTGCCCATTCGA
CCACCAAGCGAAACATCGCATCGAGCGAGCACGTACTCGGATGGAAGCCGGTCTTGTCGATCAGGATGAT
CTGGACGAAGAGCATCAGGGGCTCGCGCCAGCCGAACTGTTCGCCAGGCTCAAGGCGCGCATGCCCGACG
GCGAGGATCTCGTCGTGACCCATGGCGATGCCTGCTTGCCGAATATCATGGTGGAAAATGGCCGCTTTTC
TGGATTCATCGACTGTGGCCGGCTGGGTGTGGCGGACCGCTATCAGGACATAGCGTTGGCTACCCGTGAT
ATTGCTGAAGAGCTTGGCGGCGAATGGGCTGACCGCTTCCTCGTGCTTTACGGTATCGCCGCTCCCGATT
CGCAGCGCATCGCCTTCTATCGCCTTCTTGACGAGTTCTTCTGAGCGGGACTCTGGGGTTCGAAATGACC
GACCAAGCGACGCCCAACCTGCCATCACGAGATTTCGATTCCACCGCCGCCTTCTATGAAAGGTTGGGCT
TCGGAATCGTTTTCCGGGACGCCGGCTGGATGATCCTCCAGCGCGGGGATCTCATGCTGGAGTTCTTCGC
CCACCCCAACTTGTTTATTGCAGCTTATAATGGTTACAAATAAAGCAATAGCATCACAAATTTCACAAAT
AAAGCATTTTTTTCACTGCATTCTAGTTGTGGTTTGTCCAAACTCATCAATGTATCTTATCATGTCTGTA
TACCGTCGACCTCTAGCTAGAGCTTGGCGTAATCATGGTCATAGCTGTTTCCTGTGTGAAATTGTTATCC
GCTCACAATTCCACACAACATACGAGCCGGAAGCATAAAGTGTAAAGCCTGGGGTGCCTAATGAGTGAGC
TAACTCACATTAATTGCGTTGCGCTCACTGCCCGCTTTCCAGTCGGGAAACCTGTCGTGCCAGCTGCATT
AATGAATCGGCCAACGCGCGGGGAGAGGCGGTTTGCGTATTGGGCGCTCTTCCGCTTCCTCGCTCACTGA
CTCGCTGCGCTCGGTCGTTCGGCTGCGGCGAGCGGTATCAGCTCACTCAAAGGCGGTAATACGGTTATCC
ACAGAATCAGGGGATAACGCAGGAAAGAACATGTGAGCAAAAGGCCAGCAAAAGGCCAGGAACCGTAAAA
AGGCCGCGTTGCTGGCGTTTTTCCATAGGCTCCGCCCCCCTGACGAGCATCACAAAAATCGACGCTCAAG
TCAGAGGTGGCGAAACCCGACAGGACTATAAAGATACCAGGCGTTTCCCCCTGGAAGCTCCCTCGTGCGC
TCTCCTGTTCCGACCCTGCCGCTTACCGGATACCTGTCCGCCTTTCTCCCTTCGGGAAGCGTGGCGCTTT
CTCAATGCTCACGCTGTAGGTATCTCAGTTCGGTGTAGGTCGTTCGCTCCAAGCTGGGCTGTGTGCACGA
ACCCCCCGTTCAGCCCGACCGCTGCGCCTTATCCGGTAACTATCGTCTTGAGTCCAACCCGGTAAGACAC
GACTTATCGCCACTGGCAGCAGCCACTGGTAACAGGATTAGCAGAGCGAGGTATGTAGGCGGTGCTACAG
AGTTCTTGAAGTGGTGGCCTAACTACGGCTACACTAGAAGGACAGTATTTGGTATCTGCGCTCTGCTGAA
GCCAGTTACCTTCGGAAAAAGAGTTGGTAGCTCTTGATCCGGCAAACAAACCACCGCTGGTAGCGGTGGT
TTTTTTGTTTGCAAGCAGCAGATTACGCGCAGAAAAAAAGGATCTCAAGAAGATCCTTTGATCTTTTCTA
CGGGGTCTGACGCTCAGTGGAACGAAAACTCACGTTAAGGGATTTTGGTCATGAGATTATCAAAAAGGAT
CTTCACCTAGATCCTTTTAAATTAAAAATGAAGTTTTAAATCAATCTAAAGTATATATGAGTAAACTTGG
TCTGACAGTTACCAATGCTTAATCAGTGAGGCACCTATCTCAGCGATCTGTCTATTTCGTTCATCCATAG
TTGCCTGACTCCCCGTCGTGTAGATAACTACGATACGGGAGGGCTTACCATCTGGCCCCAGTGCTGCAAT
GATACCGCGAGACCCACGCTCACCGGCTCCAGATTTATCAGCAATAAACCAGCCAGCCGGAAGGGCCGAG
CGCAGAAGTGGTCCTGCAACTTTATCCGCCTCCATCCAGTCTATTAATTGTTGCCGGGAAGCTAGAGTAA
GTAGTTCGCCAGTTAATAGTTTGCGCAACGTTGTTGCCATTGCTACAGGCATCGTGGTGTCACGCTCGTC
GTTTGGTATGGCTTCATTCAGCTCCGGTTCCCAACGATCAAGGCGAGTTACATGATCCCCCATGTTGTGC
AAAAAAGCGGTTAGCTCCTTCGGTCCTCCGATCGTTGTCAGAAGTAAGTTGGCCGCAGTGTTATCACTCA
TGGTTATGGCAGCACTGCATAATTCTCTTACTGTCATGCCATCCGTAAGATGCTTTTCTGTGACTGGTGA
GTACTCAACCAAGTCATTCTGAGAATAGTGTATGCGGCGACCGAGTTGCTCTTGCCCGGCGTCAATACGG
GATAATACCGCGCCACATAGCAGAACTTTAAAAGTGCTCATCATTGGAAAACGTTCTTCGGGGCGAAAAC
TCTCAAGGATCTTACCGCTGTTGAGATCCAGTTCGATGTAACCCACTCGTGCACCCAACTGATCTTCAGC
ATCTTTTACTTTCACCAGCGTTTCTGGGTGAGCAAAAACAGGAAGGCAAAATGCCGCAAAAAAGGGAATA
AGGGCGACACGGAAATGTTGAATACTCATACTCTTCCTTTTTCAATATTATTGAAGCATTTATCAGGGTT
ATTGTCTCATGAGCGGATACATATTTGAATGTATTTAGAAAAATAAACAAATAGGGGTTCCGCGCACATT
TCCCCGAAAAGTGCCACCTGACGTC
