Features (pLannotate 1.2.2; 25 found; start..end, strand, type, name):
      1..21      +  CDS            capTEV™ (fragment): composite tag for in vivo biotinylation, TEV protease cleavage, and 6xHis tagging
     22..54      +  CDS            T7 tag (gene 10 leader): leader peptide from bacteriophage T7 gene 10 promotes efficient translation in E. coli
     58..81      +  CDS            Xpress™ tag: Xpress™ epitope tag, including an enterokinase recognition and cleavage site
     94..610     +  CDS            VN173 (fragment): N-terminal fragment of mVenus for use in bimolecular fluorescence complementation (BiFC) (Kodama and Hu, 2010)
    637..1539    +  CDS            ORAI1: CRCM1_HUMAN - Also known as CRACM1, TMEM142A. Experimental evidence at protein level: Swiss-Prot protein existence level 1. Ca(2+) release-activated Ca(2+) (CRAC) channel subunit which mediates Ca(2+) influx following depletion of intracellular Ca(2+) stores and channel activation by the Ca(2+) sensor, STIM1 (PubMed:16582901, PubMed:16645049, PubMed:16733527, PubMed:16766533, PubMed:16807233, PubMed:19249086, PubMed:23307288, PubMed:24351972, PubMed:24591628, PubMed:28219928, PubMed:20354224, PubMed:26956484). CRAC channels are the main pathway for Ca(2+) influx in T-cells and promote the immu
   1603..1621    -  promoter       SP6 promoter: promoter for bacteriophage SP6 RNA polymerase
   1647..1871    +  polyA_signal   bGH poly(A) signal: bovine growth hormone polyadenylation signal
   1875..1896    +  promoter       SV40 promoter (fragment): SV40 enhancer and early promoter
   1917..2345    +  rep_origin     f1 ori (sequence partly withheld): f1 bacteriophage origin of replication; arrow indicates direction of (+) strand synthesis
   2359..2688    +  promoter       SV40 promoter: SV40 enhancer and early promoter
   2755..3546    +  CDS            neo: KKA2_KLEPN - Also known as kan, nptII. Experimental evidence at protein level: Swiss-Prot protein existence level 1. Resistance to kanamycin, neomycin, paromomycin, ribostamycin, butirosin and gentamicin B. From Klebsiella pneumoniae.
   3570..3728    +  CDS            ble (fragment): BLE_KLEPN - Experimental evidence at protein level: Swiss-Prot protein existence level 1. Binding protein with a strong affinity to the bleomycin family of antibiotics. Binds to CL990; an antimitotic-antibiotic compound. From Klebsiella pneumoniae.
   3723..3844    +  polyA_signal   SV40 poly(A) signal: SV40 polyadenylation signal
   3917..3933    -  protein_bind   lac operator: The lac repressor binds to the lac operator to inhibit transcription in E. coli. This inhibition can be relieved by adding lactose or isopropyl-β-D-thiogalactopyranoside (IPTG). lac repressor encoded by lacI
   3941..3971    -  promoter       lac promoter: promoter for the E. coli lac operon
   3986..4007    -  protein_bind   CAP binding site: CAP binding activates transcription in the presence of cAMP. E. coli catabolite activator protein
   4020..4112    -  CDS            lacI (fragment): lac repressor; lacI; The lac repressor binds to the lac operator to inhibit transcription in E. coli. This inhibition can be relieved by adding lactose or isopropyl-β-D-thiogalactopyranoside (IPTG).
   4295..4883    -  rep_origin     ori: high-copy-number ColE1/pMB1/pBR322/pUC origin of replication
   5054..5914    -  CDS            AmpR: β-lactamase; bla; confers resistance to ampicillin, carbenicillin, and related antibiotics
   5915..6019    -  promoter       AmpR promoter: bla
   6078..6130    -  misc_feature   bom (fragment): basis of mobility region from pBR322
   6285..6664    +  enhancer       CMV enhancer: human cytomegalovirus immediate early enhancer
   6665..6868    +  promoter       CMV promoter: human cytomegalovirus (CMV) immediate early promoter
   6864..6897    +  LTR            5' LTR (truncated) (fragment): truncated 5' long terminal repeat (LTR) from HIV-1
   6913..6931    +  promoter       T7 promoter: promoter for bacteriophage T7 RNA polymerase
>Addgene plasmid #87618 | pcDNA3-Venus-173-N-ORAI1 | addgene full sequence | sequence record 176683 | Addgene Partial NGS Result
CATCATCATCATCATCATGGTATGGCTAGCATGACTGGTGGACAGCAAATGGGTCGGGATCTGTACGACG
ATGACGATAAGGATCCCGCCACCATGGTGAGCAAGGGCGAGGAGCTGTTCACCGGGGTGGTGCCCATCCT
GGTCGAGCTGGACGGCGACGTAAACGGCCACAAGTTCAGCGTGTCCGGCGAGGGCGAGGGCGATGCCACC
TACGGCAAGCTGACCCTGAAGCTGATCTGCACCACCGGCAAGCTGCCCGTGCCCTGGCCCACCCTCGTGA
CCACCCTGGGCTACGGCCTGCAGTGCTTCGCCCGCTACCCCGACCACATGAAGCAGCACGACTTCTTCAA
GTCCGCCATGCCCGAAGGCTACGTCCAGGAGCGCACCATCTTCTTCAAGGACGACGGCAACTACAAGACC
CGCGCCGAGGTGAAGTTCGAGGGCGACACCCTGGTGAACCGCATCGAGCTGAAGGGCATCGACTTCAAGG
AGGACGGCAACATCCTGGGGCACAAGCTGGAGTACAACTACAACAGCCACAACGTCTATATCACCGCCGA
CAAGCAGAAGAACGGCATCAAGGCCAACTTCAAGATCCGCCACAACATCGGAGGTAGCGGAGGTGGAAGT
GGTACCATGCATCCGGAGCCCGCCCCGCCCCCGAGCCGTAGCAGTCCCGAGCTTCCCCCAAGCGGCGGCA
GCACCACCAGCGGCAGCCGCCGGAGCCGCCGCCGCAGCGGGGACGGGGAGCCCCCGGGGGCCCCGCCACC
GCCGCCGTCCGCCGTCACCTACCCGGACTGGATCGGCCAGAGTTACTCCGAGGTGATGAGCCTCAACGAG
CACTCCATGCAGGCGCTGTCCTGGCGCAAGCTCTACTTGAGCCGCGCCAAGCTTAAAGCCTCCAGCCGGA
CCTCGGCTCTGCTCTCCGGCTTCGCCATGGTGGCAATGGTGGAGGTGCAGCTGGACGCTGACCACGACTA
CCCACCGGGGCTGCTCATCGCCTTCAGTGCCTGCACCACAGTGCTGGTGGCTGTGCACCTGTTTGCGCTC
ATGATCAGCACCTGCATCCTGCCCAACATCGAGGCGGTGAGCAACGTACACAATCTCAACTCGGTCAAGG
AGTCCCCCCATGAGCGCATGCACCGCCACATCGAGCTGGCCTGGGCCTTCTCCACCGTCATTGGCACGCT
GCTCTTCCTAGCTGAGGTGGTGCTGCTCTGCTGGGTCAAGTTCTTGCCCCTCAAGAAGCAGCCAGGCCAG
CCAAGGCCCACCAGCAAGCCCCCCGCCAGTGGCGCAGCAGCCAACGTCAGCACCAGCGGCATCACCCCGG
GCCAGGCAGCTGCCATCGCCTCGACCACCATCATGGTGCCCTTCGGCCTGATCTTTATCGTCTTCGCCGT
CCACTTCTACCGCTCACTGGTTAGCCATAAGACCGACCGACAGTTCCAGGAGCTCAACGAGCTGGCGGAG
TTTGCCCGCTTACAGGACCAGCTGGACCACAGAGGGGACCACCCCCTGACGCCCGGCAGCCACTATGCCT
AAGAATTCTGCAGATATCCATCACACTGGCGGCCGCTCGAGCATGCATCTAGAGGGCCCTATTCTATAGT
GTCACCTAAATGCTAGAGCTCGCTGATCAGCCTCGACTGTGCCTTCTAGTTGCCAGCCATCTGTTGTTTG
CCCCTCCCCCGTGCCTTCCTTGACCCTGGAAGGTGCCACTCCCACTGTCCTTTCCTAATAAAATGAGGAA
ATTGCATCGCATTGTCTGAGTAGGTGTCATTCTATTCTGGGGGGTGGGGTGGGGCAGGACAGCAAGGGGG
AGGATTGGGAAGACAATAGCAGGCATGCTGGGGATGCGGTGGGCTCTATGGCTTCTGAGGCGGAAAGAAC
CAGCTGGGGCTCTAGGGGGTATCCCC
[124 nt withheld, positions 1917-2040]
C
[91 nt withheld, positions 2042-2132]
A
[49 nt withheld, positions 2134-2182]
CCTTTGACGTTGGAGTCCACGTTCTTT
[37 nt withheld, positions 2210-2246]
ACCCTATCTCGGTCTATTCTTTTGATTTATAAGGGATTTTGCCGATTTCGGCCTATTGGTTAAAAAATGA
GCTGATTTAACAAAAATTTAACGCGAATTAATTCTGTGGAATGTGTGTCAGTTAGGGTGTGGAAAGTCCC
CAGGCTCCCCAGCAGGCAGAAGTATGCAAAGCATGCATCTCAATTAGTCAGCAACCAGGTGTGGAAAGTC
CCCAGGCTCCCCAGCAGGCAGAAGTATGCAAAGCATGCATCTCAATTAGTCAGCAACCATAGTCCCGCCC
CTAACTCCGCCCATCCCGCCCCTAACTCCGCCCAGTTCCGCCCATTCTCCGCCCCATGGCTGACTAATTT
TTTTTATTTATGCAGAGGCCGAGGCCGCCTCTGCCTCTGAGCTATTCCAGAAGTAGTGAGGAGGCTTTTT
TGGAGGCCTAGGCTTTTGCAAAAAGCTCCCGGGAGCTTGTATATCCATTTTCGGATCTGATCAAGAGACA
GGATGAGGATCGTTTCGCATGATTGAACAAGATGGATTGCACGCAGGTTCTCCGGCCGCTTGGGTGGAGA
GGCTATTCGGCTATGACTGGGCACAACAGACAATCGGCTGCTCTGATGCCGCCGTGTTCCGGCTGTCAGC
GCAGGGGCGCCCGGTTCTTTTTGTCAAGACCGACCTGTCCGGTGCCCTGAATGAACTGCAGGACGAGGCA
GCGCGGCTATCGTGGCTGGCCACGACGGGCGTTCCTTGCGCAGCTGTGCTCGACGTTGTCACTGAAGCGG
GAAGGGACTGGCTGCTATTGGGCGAAGTGCCGGGGCAGGATCTCCTGTCATCTCACCTTGCTCCTGCCGA
GAAAGTATCCATCATGGCTGATGCAATGCGGCGGCTGCATACGCTTGATCCGGCTACCTGCCCATTCGAC
CACCAAGCGAAACATCGCATCGAGCGAGCACGTACTCGGATGGAAGCCGGTCTTGTCGATCAGGATGATC
TGGACGAAGAGCATCAGGGGCTCGCGCCAGCCGAACTGTTCGCCAGGCTCAAGGCGCGCATGCCCGACGG
CGAGGATCTCGTCGTGACCCATGGCGATGCCTGCTTGCCGAATATCATGGTGGAAAATGGCCGCTTTTCT
GGATTCATCGACTGTGGCCGGCTGGGTGTGGCGGACCGCTATCAGGACATAGCGTTGGCTACCCGTGATA
TTGCTGAAGAGCTTGGCGGCGAATGGGCTGACCGCTTCCTCGTGCTTTACGGTATCGCCGCTCCCGATTC
GCAGCGCATCGCCTTCTATCGCCTTCTTGACGAGTTCTTCTGAGCGGGACTCTGGGGTTCGAAATGACCG
ACCAAGCGACGCCCAACCTGCCATCACGAGATTTCGATTCCACCGCCGCCTTCTATGAAAGGTTGGGCTT
CGGAATCGTTTTCCGGGACGCCGGCTGGATGATCCTCCAGCGCGGGGATCTCATGCTGGAGTTCTTCGCC
CACCCCAACTTGTTTATTGCAGCTTATAATGGTTACAAATAAAGCAATAGCATCACAAATTTCACAAATA
AAGCATTTTTTTCACTGCATTCTAGTTGTGGTTTGTCCAAACTCATCAATGTATCTTATCATGTCTGTAT
ACCGTCGACCTCTAGCTAGAGCTTGGCGTAATCATGGTCATAGCTGTTTCCTGTGTGAAATTGTTATCCG
CTCACAATTCCACACAACATACGAGCCGGAAGCATAAAGTGTAAAGCCTGGGGTGCCTAATGAGTGAGCT
AACTCACATTAATTGCGTTGCGCTCACTGCCCGCTTTCCAGTCGGGAAACCTGTCGTGCCAGCTGCATTA
ATGAATCGGCCAACGCGCGGGGAGAGGCGGTTTGCGTATTGGGCGCTCTTCCGCTTCCTCGCTCACTGAC
TCGCTGCGCTCGGTCGTTCGGCTGCGGCGAGCGGTATCAGCTCACTCAAAGGCGGTAATACGGTTATCCA
CAGAATCAGGGGATAACGCAGGAAAGAACATGTGAGCAAAAGGCCAGCAAAAGGCCAGGAACCGTAAAAA
GGCCGCGTTGCTGGCGTTTTTCCATAGGCTCCGCCCCCCTGACGAGCATCACAAAAATCGACGCTCAAGT
CAGAGGTGGCGAAACCCGACAGGACTATAAAGATACCAGGCGTTTCCCCCTGGAAGCTCCCTCGTGCGCT
CTCCTGTTCCGACCCTGCCGCTTACCGGATACCTGTCCGCCTTTCTCCCTTCGGGAAGCGTGGCGCTTTC
TCATAGCTCACGCTGTAGGTATCTCAGTTCGGTGTAGGTCGTTCGCTCCAAGCTGGGCTGTGTGCACGAA
CCCCCCGTTCAGCCCGACCGCTGCGCCTTATCCGGTAACTATCGTCTTGAGTCCAACCCGGTAAGACACG
ACTTATCGCCACTGGCAGCAGCCACTGGTAACAGGATTAGCAGAGCGAGGTATGTAGGCGGTGCTACAGA
GTTCTTGAAGTGGTGGCCTAACTACGGCTACACTAGAAGAACAGTATTTGGTATCTGCGCTCTGCTGAAG
CCAGTTACCTTCGGAAAAAGAGTTGGTAGCTCTTGATCCGGCAAACAAACCACCGCTGGTAGCGGTGGTT
TTTTTGTTTGCAAGCAGCAGATTACGCGCAGAAAAAAAGGATCTCAAGAAGATCCTTTGATCTTTTCTAC
GGGGTCTGACGCTCAGTGGAACGAAAACTCACGTTAAGGGATTTTGGTCATGAGATTATCAAAAAGGATC
TTCACCTAGATCCTTTTAAATTAAAAATGAAGTTTTAAATCAATCTAAAGTATATATGAGTAAACTTGGT
CTGACAGTTACCAATGCTTAATCAGTGAGGCACCTATCTCAGCGATCTGTCTATTTCGTTCATCCATAGT
TGCCTGACTCCCCGTCGTGTAGATAACTACGATACGGGAGGGCTTACCATCTGGCCCCAGTGCTGCAATG
ATACCGCGAGACCCACGCTCACCGGCTCCAGATTTATCAGCAATAAACCAGCCAGCCGGAAGGGCCGAGC
GCAGAAGTGGTCCTGCAACTTTATCCGCCTCCATCCAGTCTATTAATTGTTGCCGGGAAGCTAGAGTAAG
TAGTTCGCCAGTTAATAGTTTGCGCAACGTTGTTGCCATTGCTACAGGCATCGTGGTGTCACGCTCGTCG
TTTGGTATGGCTTCATTCAGCTCCGGTTCCCAACGATCAAGGCGAGTTACATGATCCCCCATGTTGTGCA
AAAAAGCGGTTAGCTCCTTCGGTCCTCCGATCGTTGTCAGAAGTAAGTTGGCCGCAGTGTTATCACTCAT
GGTTATGGCAGCACTGCATAATTCTCTTACTGTCATGCCATCCGTAAGATGCTTTTCTGTGACTGGTGAG
TACTCAACCAAGTCATTCTGAGAATAGTGTATGCGGCGACCGAGTTGCTCTTGCCCGGCGTCAATACGGG
ATAATACCGCGCCACATAGCAGAACTTTAAAAGTGCTCATCATTGGAAAACGTTCTTCGGGGCGAAAACT
CTCAAGGATCTTACCGCTGTTGAGATCCAGTTCGATGTAACCCACTCGTGCACCCAACTGATCTTCAGCA
TCTTTTACTTTCACCAGCGTTTCTGGGTGAGCAAAAACAGGAAGGCAAAATGCCGCAAAAAAGGGAATAA
GGGCGACACGGAAATGTTGAATACTCATACTCTTCCTTTTTCAATATTATTGAAGCATTTATCAGGGTTA
TTGTCTCATGAGCGGATACATATTTGAATGTATTTAGAAAAATAAACAAATAGGGGTTCCGCGCACATTT
CCCCGAAAAGTGCCACCTGACGTCGACGGATCGGGAGATCTCCCGATCCCCTATGGTGCACTCTCAGTAC
AATCTGCTCTGATGCCGCATAGTTAAGCCAGTATCTGCTCCCTGCTTGTGTGTTGGAGGTCGCTGAGTAG
TGCGCGAGCAAAATTTAAGCTACAACAAGGCAAGGCTTGACCGACAATTGCATGAAGAATCTGCTTAGGG
TTAGGCGTTTTGCGCTGCTTCGCGATGTACGGGCCAGATATACGCGTTGACATTGATTATTGACTAGTTA
TTAATAGTAATCAATTACGGGGTCATTAGTTCATAGCCCATATATGGAGTTCCGCGTTACATAACTTACG
GTAAATGGCCCGCCTGGCTGACCGCCCAACGACCCCCGCCCATTGACGTCAATAATGACGTATGTTCCCA
TAGTAACGCCAATAGGGACTTTCCATTGACGTCAATGGGTGGAGTATTTACGGTAAACTGCCCACTTGGC
AGTACATCAAGTGTATCATATGCCAAGTACGCCCCCTATTGACGTCAATGACGGTAAATGGCCCGCCTGG
CATTATGCCCAGTACATGACCTTATGGGACTTTCCTACTTGGCAGTACATCTACGTATTAGTCATCGCTA
TTACCATGGTGATGCGGTTTTGGCAGTACATCAATGGGCGTGGATAGCGGTTTGACTCACGGGGATTTCC
AAGTCTCCACCCCATTGACGTCAATGGGAGTTTGTTTTGGCACCAAAATCAACGGGACTTTCCAAAATGT
CGTAACAACTCCGCCCCATTGACGCAAATGGGCGGTAGGCGTGTACGGTGGGAGGTCTATATAAGCAGAG
CTCTCTGGCTAACTAGAGAACCCACTGCTTACTGGCTTATCGAAATTAATACGACTCACTATAGGGAGAC
CCAAGCTTGCGGCCGCCACCATGGTGCGGGGTTCT
